LOCUS       Exported 7004 bp ds-DNA circular SYN 12-MAY-2021
DEFINITION  synthetic circular DNA
ACCESSION   .
VERSION     .
KEYWORDS    pQC NLS mKorange IX
SOURCE      synthetic DNA construct
  ORGANISM  synthetic DNA construct
REFERENCE   1 (bases 1 to 7004)
  AUTHORS   Beier KT, Samson ME, Matsuda T, Cepko CL
  TITLE     Conditional expression of the TVA receptor allows clonal analysis of
            descendents from Cre-expressing progenitor cells.
  JOURNAL   Dev Biol. 2011 May 15;353(2):309-20. Epub 2011 Mar 21.
  PUBMED    21397594
REFERENCE   2 (bases 1 to 7004)
  AUTHORS   .
  TITLE     Direct Submission
  JOURNAL   Exported May 12, 2021 from SnapGene Server 1.1.58
            http://www.snapgene.com
FEATURES             Location/Qualifiers
     source          1..7004
                     /organism="synthetic DNA construct"
                     /mol_type="other DNA"
     promoter        310..513
                     /label=CMV promoter
                     /note="human cytomegalovirus (CMV) immediate early
                     promoter"
     LTR             514..689
                     /label=5' LTR (truncated)
                     /note="truncated long terminal repeat from Moloney murine
                     sarcoma virus"
     misc_feature    752..951
                     /label=MMLV Psi
                     /note="packaging signal of Moloney murine leukemia virus
                     (MMLV)"
     CDS             1152..1568
                     /label=gag (truncated)
                     /note="truncated Moloney murine leukemia virus (MMLV) gag
                     gene lacking the start codon"
     primer_bind     1498..1520
                     /label=pLXSN 5'
                     /note="Murine stem cell virus, forward primer. Also called
                     MSCV"
     primer_bind     1536..1552
                     /label=pBABE 5'
                     /note="Psi packaging signal, forward primer for pBABE
                     vectors"
     enhancer        1605..1908
                     /label=CMV enhancer
                     /note="human cytomegalovirus immediate early enhancer"
     promoter        1909..2112
                     /label=CMV promoter
                     /note="human cytomegalovirus (CMV) immediate early
                     promoter"
     primer_bind     2109..2133
                     /label=LNCX
                     /note="Human CMV promoter, forward primer"
     CDS             2297..2317
                     /codon_start=1
                     /product="nuclear localization signal of SV40 (simian virus
                     40) large T antigen"
                     /label=SV40 NLS
                     /translation="PKKKRKV"
     CDS             2318..2974
                     /codon_start=1
                     /product="Kusabira-Orange fluorescent protein (Karasawa et
                     al., 2004)"
                     /label=Kusabira-Orange
                     /translation="MVSVIKPEMKMKYFMDGSVNGHEFTVEGEGTGKPYEGHQEMTLRV
                     TMAKGGPMPFSFDLVSHTFCYGHRPFTKYPEEIPDYFKQAFPEGLSWERSLQFEDGGFA
                     AVSAHISLRGNCFEHKSKFVGVNFPADGPVMQNQSSDWEPSTEKITTCDGVLKGDVTMY
                     LKLAGGGNHKCQFKTTYKAAKKILKMPQSHFIGHRLVRKTEGNITELVEDAVAHC"
     misc_feature    3004..3576
                     /label=IRES
                     /note="internal ribosome entry site (IRES) of the
                     encephalomyocarditis virus (EMCV)"
     primer_bind     complement(3171..3188)
                     /label=IRES reverse
                     /note="IRES internal ribosome entry site, reverse primer.
                     Also called pCDH-rev"
     primer_bind     3398..3417
                     /label=IRES-F
                     /note="IRES internal ribosome entry site, forward primer"
     LTR             3710..4135
                     /label=3' LTR (Delta-U3)
                     /note="self-inactivating 3' long terminal repeat (LTR) from
                     Moloney murine leukemia virus"
     primer_bind     complement(4238..4260)
                     /label=pGEX 3'
                     /note="pGEX vectors, reverse primer"
     primer_bind     complement(4396..4416)
                     /label=pBABE 3'
                     /note="SV40 enhancer, reverse primer for pBABE vectors"
     promoter        4401..4730
                     /label=SV40 promoter
                     /note="SV40 enhancer and early promoter"
     rep_origin      4581..4716
                     /label=SV40 ori
                     /note="SV40 origin of replication"
     primer_bind     4643..4662
                     /label=SV40pro-F
                     /note="SV40 promoter/origin, forward primer"
     primer_bind     4752..4771
                     /label=pRS-marker
                     /note="pRS vectors, use to sequence yeast selectable
                     marker"
     primer_bind     complement(4852..4869)
                     /label=L4440
                     /note="L4440 vector, forward primer"
     rep_origin      complement(5023..5611)
                     /direction=LEFT
                     /label=ori
                     /note="high-copy-number ColE1/pMB1/pBR322/pUC origin of
                     replication"
     primer_bind     complement(5103..5122)
                     /label=pBR322ori-F
                     /note="pBR322 origin, forward primer"
     CDS             complement(5782..6642)
                     /codon_start=1
                     /gene="bla"
                     /product="beta-lactamase"
                     /label=AmpR
                     /note="confers resistance to ampicillin, carbenicillin, and
                     related antibiotics"
                     /translation="MSIQHFRVALIPFFAAFCLPVFAHPETLVKVKDAEDQLGARVGYI
                     ELDLNSGKILESFRPEERFPMMSTFKVLLCGAVLSRVDAGQEQLGRRIHYSQNDLVEYS
                     PVTEKHLTDGMTVRELCSAAITMSDNTAANLLLTTIGGPKELTAFLHNMGDHVTRLDRW
                     EPELNEAIPNDERDTTMPAAMATTLRKLLTGELLTLASRQQLIDWMEADKVAGPLLRSA
                     LPAGWFIADKSGAGERGSRGIIAALGPDGKPSRIVVIYTTGSQATMDERNRQIAEIGAS
                     LIKHW"
     primer_bind     6405..6424
                     /label=Amp-R
                     /note="Ampicillin resistance gene, reverse primer"
     promoter        complement(6643..6747)
                     /gene="bla"
                     /label=AmpR promoter
     primer_bind     6815..6833
                     /label=pBRforEco
                     /note="pBR322 vectors, upsteam of EcoRI site, forward
                     primer"
     enhancer        6933..309
                     /label=CMV enhancer
                     /note="human cytomegalovirus immediate early enhancer"
ORIGIN
        1 tccgcgttac ataacttacg gtaaatggcc cgcctggctg accgcccaac gacccccgcc
       61 cattgacgtc aataatgacg tatgttccca tagtaacgcc aatagggact ttccattgac
      121 gtcaatgggt ggagtattta cggtaaactg cccacttggc agtacatcaa gtgtatcata
      181 tgccaagtac gccccctatt gacgtcaatg acggtaaatg gcccgctctg gcattatgcc
      241 cagtacatga ccttatggga ctttcctact tggcagtaca tctacgtatt agtcatcgct
      301 attaccatgg tgatgcggtt ttggcagtac atcaatgggc gtggatagcg gtttgactca
      361 cggggatttc caagtctcca ccccattgac gtcaatggga gtttgttttg gcaccaaaat
      421 caacgggact ttccaaaatg tcgtaacaac tccgccccat tgacgcaaat gggcggtagg
      481 cgtgtacggt gggaggtcta tataagcaga gctcaataaa agagcccaca acccctcact
      541 cggcgcgcca gtcttccgat agactgcgtc gcccgggtac ccgtattccc aataaagcct
      601 cttgctgttt gcatccgaat cgtggtctcg ctgttccttg ggagggtctc ctctgagtga
      661 ttgactaccc acgacggggg tctttcattt gggggctcgt ccgggatttg gagacccctg
      721 cccagggacc accgacccac caccgggagg taagctggcc agcaacttat ctgtgtctgt
      781 ccgattgtct agtgtctatg tttgatgtta tgcgcctgcg tctgtactag ttagctaact
      841 agctctgtat ctggcggacc cgtggtggaa ctgacgagtt ctgaacaccc ggccgcaacc
      901 ctgggagacg tcccagggac tttgggggcc gtttttgtgg cccgacctga ggaagggagt
      961 cgatgtggaa tccgaccccg tcaggatatg tggttctggt aggagacgag aacctaaaac
     1021 agttcccgcc tccgtctgaa tttttgcttt cggtttggaa ccgaagccgc gcgtcttgtc
     1081 tgctgcagcg ctgcagcatc gttctgtgtt gtctctgtct gactgtgttt ctgtatttgt
     1141 ctgaaaatta gggccagact gttaccactc ccttaagttt gaccttaggt cactggaaag
     1201 atgtcgagcg gatcgctcac aaccagtcgg tagatgtcaa gaagagacgt tgggttacct
     1261 tctgctctgc agaatggcca acctttaacg tcggatggcc gcgagacggc acctttaacc
     1321 gagacctcat cacccaggtt aagatcaagg tcttttcacc tggcccgcat ggacacccag
     1381 accaggtccc ctacatcgtg acctgggaag ccttggcttt tgacccccct ccctgggtca
     1441 agccctttgt acaccctaag cctccgcctc ctcttcctcc atccgccccg tctctccccc
     1501 ttgaacctcc tcgttcgacc ccgcctcgat cctcccttta tccagccctc actccttctc
     1561 taggcgccgg aattgaagat ctgggggatc gatcctctag agtccgttac ataacttacg
     1621 gtaaatggcc cgcctggctg accgcccaac gacccccgcc cattgacgtc aataatgacg
     1681 tatgttccca tagtaacgcc aatagggact ttccattgac gtcaatgggt ggagtattta
     1741 cggtaaactg cccacttggc agtacatcaa gtgtatcata tgccaagtac gccccctatt
     1801 gacgtcaatg acggtaaatg gcccgcctgg cattatgccc agtacatgac cttatgggac
     1861 tttcctactt ggcagtacat ctacgtatta gtcatcgcta ttaccatggt gatgcggttt
     1921 tggcagtaca tcaatgggcg tgaatagcgg tttgactcac ggggatttcc aagtctccac
     1981 cccattgacg tcaatgggag tttgttttgg caccaaaatc aacgggactt tccaaaatgt
     2041 cgtaacaact ccgccccatt gacgcaaatg ggcggtaggc gtgtacggtg ggaggtctat
     2101 ataagcagag ctcgtttagt gaaccgtcag atcgcctgga gacgccatcc acgctgtttt
     2161 gacctccata gaagacaccg ggaccgatcc agcctccgcg gccgggaacg gtgcattgga
     2221 acgctgcagg aattgatccg cggccgcacc ggtaggcctc gtacgcttaa ttaacggatc
     2281 cgccaccatg actgctccaa agaagaagcg taaggtaatg gtgagtgtga ttaaaccaga
     2341 gatgaagatg aagtacttca tggacggctc cgtcaatggg catgagttca cagttgaagg
     2401 tgaaggcaca ggcaaacctt acgagggaca tcaagagatg acactacgcg tcacaatggc
     2461 caagggcggg ccaatgcctt tctcgtttga cttagtgtca cacacgttct gttacggcca
     2521 cagacctttt actaaatatc cagaagagat accagactat ttcaaacaag catttcctga
     2581 aggcctgtca tgggaaaggt cgttgcagtt cgaagatggt gggttcgctg cagtcagtgc
     2641 gcatataagc cttagaggaa actgcttcga gcacaaatcc aaatttgttg gggttaactt
     2701 tcctgccgat ggtcctgtga tgcaaaacca aagttctgat tgggagccat caaccgagaa
     2761 aattactacc tgcgacggag ttctgaaggg tgatgttacg atgtacctaa aacttgcggg
     2821 aggcggcaat cacaaatgcc aattcaagac tacttacaag gcggcaaaaa agattcttaa
     2881 aatgccacaa agccatttca tcgggcatcg cctcgtcagg aaaaccgaag gcaacattac
     2941 tgagctggta gaagatgcag tagctcattg ctgaagcggc cgcactcctc aggtggaatt
     3001 ccgcccctct ccctcccccc cccctaacgt tactggccga agccgcttgg aataaggccg
     3061 gtgtgcgttt gtctatatgt tattttccac catattgccg tcttttggca atgtgagggc
     3121 ccggaaacct ggccctgtct tcttgacgag cattcctagg ggtctttccc ctctcgccaa
     3181 aggaatgcaa ggtctgttga atgtcgtgaa ggaagcagtt cctctggaag cttcttgaag
     3241 acaaacaacg tctgtagcga ccctttgcag gcagcggaac cccccacctg gcgacaggtg
     3301 cctctgcggc caaaagccac gtgtataaga tacacctgca aaggcggcac aaccccagtg
     3361 ccacgttgtg agttggatag ttgtggaaag agtcaaatgg ctctcctcaa gcgtattcaa
     3421 caaggggctg aaggatgccc agaaggtacc ccattgtatg ggatctgatc tggggcctcg
     3481 gtgcacatgc tttacatgtg tttagtcgag gttaaaaaac gtctaggccc cccgaaccac
     3541 ggggacgtgg ttttcctttg aaaaacacga tgataagctt gatcacgcgt ctcgagatat
     3601 cagtggtcca ggctctagtt ttgactcaac aatatcacca gctgaagcct atagagtacg
     3661 agccatagat aaaataaaag attttattta gtctccagaa aaagggggga atgaaagacc
     3721 ccacctgtag gtttggcaag ctagcttaag taacgccatt ttgcaaggca tggaaaaata
     3781 cataactgag aatagagaag ttcagatcaa ggtcaggaac agatggaaca gggtcgaccc
     3841 tagagaacca tcagatgttt ccagggtgcc ccaaggacct gaaatgaccc tgtgccttat
     3901 ttgaactaac caatcagttc gcttctcgct tctgttcgcg cgcttctgct ccccgagctc
     3961 aataaaagag cccacaaccc ctcactcggg gcgccagtcc tccgattgac tgagtcgccc
     4021 gggtacccgt gtatccaata aaccctcttg cagttgcatc cgacttgtgg tctcgctgtt
     4081 ccttgggagg gtctcctctg agtgattgac tacccgtcag cgggggtctt tcatttgggg
     4141 gctcgtccgg gatcgggaga cccctgccca gggaccaccg acccaccacc gggaggtaag
     4201 ctggctgcct cgcgcgtttc ggtgatgacg gtgaaaacct ctgacacatg cagctcccgg
     4261 agacggtcac agcttgtctg taagcggatg ccgggagcag acaagcccgt cagggcgcgt
     4321 cagcgggtgt tggcgggtgt cggggcgcag ccatgaccca gtcacgtagc gatagcggag
     4381 tgtagatccg gctgtggaat gtgtgtcagt tagggtgtgg aaagtcccca ggctccccag
     4441 caggcagaag tatgcaaagc atgcatctca attagtcagc aaccaggtgt ggaaagtccc
     4501 caggctcccc agcaggcaga agtatgcaaa gcatgcatct caattagtca gcaaccatag
     4561 tcccgcccct aactccgccc atcccgcccc taactccgcc cagttccgcc cattctccgc
     4621 cccatggctg actaattttt tttatttatg cagaggccga ggccgcctcg gcctctgagc
     4681 tattccagaa gtagtgagga ggcttttttg gaggcctagg cttttgcaaa aagcttactg
     4741 gcttaactat gcggcatcag agcagattgt actgagagtg caccatatgc ggtgtgaaat
     4801 accgcacaga tgcgtaagga gaaaataccg catcaggcgc tcttccgctt cctcgctcac
     4861 tgactcgctg cgctcggtcg ttcggctgcg gcgagcggta tcagctcact caaaggcggt
     4921 aatacggtta tccacagaat caggggataa cgcaggaaag aacatgtgag caaaaggcca
     4981 gcaaaaggcc aggaaccgta aaaaggccgc gttgctggcg tttttccata ggctccgccc
     5041 ccctgacgag catcacaaaa atcgacgctc aagtcagagg tggcgaaacc cgacaggact
     5101 ataaagatac caggcgtttc cccctggaag ctccctcgtg cgctctcctg ttccgaccct
     5161 gccgcttacc ggatacctgt ccgcctttct cccttcggga agcgtggcgc tttctcatag
     5221 ctcacgctgt aggtatctca gttcggtgta ggtcgttcgc tccaagctgg gctgtgtgca
     5281 cgaacccccc gttcagcccg accgctgcgc cttatccggt aactatcgtc ttgagtccaa
     5341 cccggtaaga cacgacttat cgccactggc agcagccact ggtaacagga ttagcagagc
     5401 gaggtatgta ggcggtgcta cagagttctt gaagtggtgg cctaactacg gctacactag
     5461 aaggacagta tttggtatct gcgctctgct gaagccagtt accttcggaa aaagagttgg
     5521 tagctcttga tccggcaaac aaaccaccgc tggtagcggt ggtttttttg tttgcaagca
     5581 gcagattacg cgcagaaaaa aaggatctca agaagatcct ttgatctttt ctacggggtc
     5641 tgacgctcag tggaacgaaa actcacgtta agggattttg gtcatgagat tatcaaaaag
     5701 gatcttcacc tagatccttt taaattaaaa atgaagtttt aaatcaatct aaagtatata
     5761 tgagtaaact tggtctgaca gttaccaatg cttaatcagt gaggcaccta tctcagcgat
     5821 ctgtctattt cgttcatcca tagttgcctg actccccgtc gtgtagataa ctacgatacg
     5881 ggagggctta ccatctggcc ccagtgctgc aatgataccg cgagacccac gctcaccggc
     5941 tccagattta tcagcaataa accagccagc cggaagggcc gagcgcagaa gtggtcctgc
     6001 aactttatcc gcctccatcc agtctattaa ttgttgccgg gaagctagag taagtagttc
     6061 gccagttaat agtttgcgca acgttgttgc cattgctgca ggcatcgtgg tgtcacgctc
     6121 gtcgtttggt atggcttcat tcagctccgg ttcccaacga tcaaggcgag ttacatgatc
     6181 ccccatgttg tgcaaaaaag cggttagctc cttcggtcct ccgatcgttg tcagaagtaa
     6241 gttggccgca gtgttatcac tcatggttat ggcagcactg cataattctc ttactgtcat
     6301 gccatccgta agatgctttt ctgtgactgg tgagtactca accaagtcat tctgagaata
     6361 gtgtatgcgg cgaccgagtt gctcttgccc ggcgtcaaca cgggataata ccgcgccaca
     6421 tagcagaact ttaaaagtgc tcatcattgg aaaacgttct tcggggcgaa aactctcaag
     6481 gatcttaccg ctgttgagat ccagttcgat gtaacccact cgtgcaccca actgatcttc
     6541 agcatctttt actttcacca gcgtttctgg gtgagcaaaa acaggaaggc aaaatgccgc
     6601 aaaaaaggga ataagggcga cacggaaatg ttgaatactc atactcttcc tttttcaata
     6661 ttattgaagc atttatcagg gttattgtct catgagcgga tacatatttg aatgtattta
     6721 gaaaaataaa caaatagggg ttccgcgcac atttccccga aaagtgccac ctgacgtcta
     6781 agaaaccatt attatcatga cattaaccta taaaaatagg cgtatcacga ggccctttcg
     6841 tcttcaagaa ttagcttggc cattgcatac gttgtatcca tatcataata tgtacattta
     6901 tattggctca tgtccaacat taccgccatg ttgacattga ttattgacta gttattaata
     6961 gtaatcaatt acggggtcat tagttcatag cccatatatg gagt
//
