[The description below was written by a language model from this plasmid's Addgene catalogue record and the feature table of its GenBank file.]
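Description:
pQC NLS mKorange IX is a self-inactivating gammaretroviral (Moloney murine leukemia virus-based) transfer vector of about 7 kb, built on the Clontech pQC backbone. It is propagated in E. coli as a high-copy plasmid through a ColE1/pUC-type origin and selected with ampicillin via the bla gene. An SV40 enhancer/early promoter region containing the SV40 origin lies in the backbone outside the proviral unit.

The viral portion begins with a hybrid 5' end in which a CMV enhancer and promoter are fused to a truncated Moloney murine sarcoma virus LTR. This drives strong transcription of the genomic RNA in transfected packaging cells. It is followed by the MMLV Psi packaging signal and a truncated gag fragment lacking its start codon, which together support encapsidation. The 3' LTR carries a U3 deletion, so after reverse transcription and integration both LTRs are transcriptionally disabled. Expression then depends on the internal CMV enhancer/promoter. That internal promoter drives the roughly 800 bp synthetic insert, an SV40 large T antigen nuclear localization signal fused in frame to the Kusabira-Orange fluorescent protein, which gives orange fluorescence confined to the nucleus. An EMCV IRES sits downstream of the reporter, but no coding sequence is annotated between it and the 3' LTR. The "IX" in the name may therefore refer to an IRES followed by an empty position for a second gene, although the record does not say so.

The vector serves to produce replication-incompetent retrovirus that heritably marks infected dividing cells with a nuclear reporter. The associated publication concerns clonal analysis of the descendants of Cre-expressing progenitor cells using conditional TVA receptor expression. The envelope or pseudotype used with this plasmid is not stated.
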