Addgene plasmid #37346: pQC NLS mKorange IX
Depositing lab: Connie Cepko. Depositing organization: Harvard Medical School. Publication: Conditional expression of the TVA receptor allows clonal analysis of descendents from Cre-expressing progenitor cells. Beier KT, Samson ME, Matsuda T, Cepko CL. Dev Biol. 2011 May 15;353(2):309-20. Epub 2011 Mar 21. 10.1016/j.ydbio.2011.03.004 PubMed 21397594.
Backbone
  Vector backbone: pQC
  Backbone manufacturer: clontech
  Backbone size w/o insert (bp): 6000
  Total vector size (bp): 7000
Growth in bacteria
  Bacterial resistance: Ampicillin, 100 μg/mL
  Growth temperature: 37°C
  Growth strain: DH5alpha
  Copy number: High Copy
Gene/Insert
  Gene/Insert name: NLS mKusabira Orange
  Species: Synthetic
  Insert size (bp): 800
Terms and licenses: Academic/Nonprofit Terms; Industry Terms: Not Available to Industry
How to cite: pQC NLS mKorange IX was a gift from Connie Cepko (Addgene plasmid # 37346 ; http://n2t.net/addgene:37346 ; RRID:Addgene_37346)
