>Addgene plasmid #37346 | pQC NLS mKorange IX | addgene partial sequence | sequence record 50402 | pCEP-fwd 5'-AGAGCTCGTTTAGTGAACCG-3'
CTGGTTTTGACCTCCATAGAAGACACCGGGACCGATCCAGCCTCCGCGGCCGGGAACGGTGCATTGGAAC
GGACCTGCAGGAATTGATCCGCGGCCGCACCGGTAGGCCTCGTACGCTTAATTAACGGATCCGCCACCAT
GACTGCTCCAAAGAAGAAGCGTAAGGTAATGGTGAGTGTGATTAAACCAGAGATGAAGATGAAGTACTTC
ATGGACGGCTCCGTCAATGGGCATGAGTTCACAGTTGAAGGTGAAGGCACAGGCAAACCTTACGAGGGAC
ATCAAGAGATGACACTACGCGTCACAATGGCCAAGGGCGGGCCAATGCCTTTCTCGTTTGACTTAGTGTC
ACACACGTTCTGTTACGGCCACAGACCTTTTACTAAATATCCAGAAGAGATACCAGACTATTTCAAACAA
GCATTTCCTGAAGGCCTGTCATGGGAAAGGTCGTTGCAGTTCGAAGATGGTGGGTTCGCTGCCGTCAGTG
CGCATATAAGCCTTAGAGGAAACTGCTTCGAGCACAAATCCAAATTTGTTGGGGTTAACTTTCCTGCCGA
TGGTCCTGTGATGCAAAACCAAAGTTCTGATTGGGAGCCATCAACCGAGAAAATTACTACCTGCGACGGA
GTTCTGAAGGGTGATGTTACGATGTACCTAAAACTTGCGGGAGGCGGCAATCACAAATGCCAATTCAAGA
CTACTTACAAGGCGGCAAAAAAGATTCTTAAAATGCCACAAAGCCATTTCATCGGGCATCGCCTCGTCAG
GAAAACCGAAGGCAACATTACTGAGCTGGTAGAAGATGCAGTAGCTCATTGCTGAAGCGGCCGCACTCCT
CAG
